Addgene plasmid #177759: pAAV9-hSyn-iDianiSnFR_PM
Purpose: Develop a family of genetically encoded fluorescent biosensors for nicotinic agonists, termed iDrugSnFRs, thus enabling optical subcellular pharmacokinetics for nicotinic agonists
Depositing lab: Henry Lester. Depositing organization: California Institute of Technology. Publication: Fluorescence activation mechanism and imaging of drug permeation with new sensors for smoking-cessation ligands. Nichols AL, Blumenfeld Z, Fan C, Luebbert L, Blom AE, Cohen BN, Marvin JS, Borden PM, Kim CH, Muthusamy AK, Shivange AV, Knox HJ, Campello HR, Wang JH, Dougherty DA, Looger LL, Gallagher T, Rees DC, Lester HA. eLife. 2022 Jan 4;11. pii: 74648. doi: 10.7554/eLife.74648. PubMed 34982029.
Backbone
  Vector backbone: pAAV9-hSyn
  Backbone manufacturer: Penn Vector Core
  Backbone size w/o insert (bp): 5005
  Vector type: AAV
Growth in bacteria
  Bacterial resistance: Ampicillin, 100 μg/mL
  Growth temperature: 30°C
  Growth strain: NEB Stable
  Copy number: Low Copy
Gene/Insert
  Gene/Insert name: pAAV9-hSyn-iDianiSnFR_PM
  Species: Synthetic
  Insert size (bp): 1827
  Promoter: hSyn
  Cloning method: Restriction Enzyme; 5′ cloning site EcoRI (not destroyed); 3′ cloning site HindIII (not destroyed)
  Sequencing primers: 5′ Custom hSyn For seq; 3′ WPRE Reverse
Terms and licenses: Academic/Nonprofit Terms; Industry Terms: Not Available to Industry
Depositor comments: Read the preprint at bioRxiv: https://www.biorxiv.org/content/10.1101/2021.10.04.463082v3.
How to cite: pAAV9-hSyn-iDianiSnFR_PM was a gift from Henry Lester (Addgene plasmid # 177759 ; http://n2t.net/addgene:177759 ; RRID:Addgene_177759)
