[The description below was written by a language model from this plasmid's Addgene catalogue record and pLannotate feature annotations shown in this document.]
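Description:
pAAV9-hSyn-iDianiSnFR_PM is an AAV transfer plasmid built on the pAAV9-hSyn backbone for neuron-directed expression of a genetically encoded fluorescent biosensor. It belongs to the iDrugSnFR family, which was developed to report nicotinic agonists optically and so allow subcellular pharmacokinetics of these drugs to be followed. The name suggests a sensor for dianicline, although the record does not state the ligand explicitly. In bacteria the plasmid is selected with ampicillin through the β-lactamase gene and its promoter. It replicates from a ColE1/pUC-type origin and also carries an f1 phage origin. The catalogue lists it as low copy even though the origin is annotated as high-copy. It is grown in a recombination-deficient stable strain, a common choice for preserving repeat-rich ITRs.

The expression cassette lies between two AAV2 inverted terminal repeats, which are the cis elements needed for replication and packaging of the vector genome into AAV capsids. One of the two is annotated only as a fragment. The human synapsin I promoter drives the synthetic insert of about 1.8 kb, which was cloned between EcoRI and HindIII sites. The open reading frame begins with the mouse Igκ leader, which routes the protein into the secretory pathway. It contains a GFP-derived fluorescent domain, annotated as cEGFP, and ends with the PDGFRβ transmembrane domain. Together the leader and this anchor display the sensor on the plasma membrane, as the "_PM" suffix indicates. The ligand-binding portions flanking the fluorescent domain were not annotated by the feature-calling software. A WPRE downstream enhances transcript stability and expression, and an SV40 polyadenylation signal terminates the message. Short lacI, lacZα, MCS and large T antigen fragments are backbone remnants. The full sequence record is 6,136 nt, somewhat shorter than the sum of the listed backbone and insert sizes.
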