Features (pLannotate 1.2.2; 16 found; start..end, strand, type, name):
     27..89      +  sig_peptide    Igκ leader: leader sequence from mouse immunoglobulin κ light chain
    333..1052    +  CDS            cEGFP: cEGFP is a basic (constitutively fluorescent) green fluorescent protein published in 2008, derived from Aequorea victoria.
   1698..1821    +  CDS            PDGFRβ TM domain (fragment): transmembrane domain from platelet derived growth factor receptor beta
   1915..2503    +  misc_feature   WPRE: woodchuck hepatitis virus posttranscriptional regulatory element
   2504..2523    +  misc_feature   MCS (fragment): pBluescript multiple cloning site
   2552..2673    -  polyA_signal   SV40 poly(A) signal: SV40 polyadenylation signal
   2696..2764    -  CDS            large T antigen (fragment): large T antigen from SV40 (simian virus 40)
   2835..2968    +  repeat_region  AAV2 ITR: inverted terminal repeat of adeno-associated virus serotype 2 inverted
   2962..3018    -  CDS            lacI (fragment): lac repressor; lacI; The lac repressor binds to the lac operator to inhibit transcription in E. coli. This inhibition can be relieved by adding lactose or isopropyl-β-D-thiogalactopyranoside (IPTG).
   3201..3789    -  rep_origin     ori: high-copy-number ColE1/pMB1/pBR322/pUC origin of replication
   3960..4820    -  CDS            AmpR: β-lactamase; bla; confers resistance to ampicillin, carbenicillin, and related antibiotics
   4821..4925    -  promoter       AmpR promoter: bla
   4978..5406    -  rep_origin     f1 ori (sequence partly withheld): f1 bacteriophage origin of replication; arrow indicates direction of (+) strand synthesis
   5411..5480    -  CDS            lacZα (fragment): LacZα fragment of β-galactosidase; lacZ fragment
   5475..5607    -  repeat_region  AAV2 ITR (fragment): inverted terminal repeat of adeno-associated virus serotype 2 inverted
   5689..6136    +  promoter       hSyn promoter: human synapsin I promoter; confers neuron-specific expression (Kügler et al., 2003)
>Addgene plasmid #177759 | pAAV9-hSyn-iDianiSnFR_PM | addgene full sequence | sequence record 349071 | Addgene NGS Result
TCGAATTCGGCTTGGGGATATCCACCATGGAGACAGACACACTCCTGCTATGGGTACTGCTGCTCTGGGT
TCCAGGTTCCACTGGTGACAGATCTGCGAACGACACCGTAGTTGTGGGCTCGATCGATTTTACAGAAGGG
ATTATCGTCGCAAACATGGTGGCAGAGATGATTGAGGCGCATACAGACCTTAAGGTGGTTCGCAAACTGA
ACCTTGGCGGGCGTAACGTTAACTTTGAAGCCATTAAACGCGGAGGTGCGAATAATGGTATTGACATTTA
CGTGGAGTACACTGGGTCCGGTCTTGTGGATATTCTGGGGTTCCCGGAGCCGAACGTCTATATCACCGCC
GACAAGCAGAAGAACGGCATCAAGGCGAACTTCAAGATCCGCCACAACATGGAGGACGGCAGCGTGCAGC
TCGCCGACCACTACCAGCAGAACACCCCCATCGGCGACGGCCCCGTGCTGCTGCCCGACAACCACTACCT
GAGCACCCAGTCCGTGCTGAGCAAAGACCCCAACGAGAAGCGCGATCACATGGTCCTGCTGGAGTTCGTG
ACCGCCGCCGGGATCACTCTCGGCATGGACGAGCTGTACAAGGGCGGTACCGGAGGGAGCATGAGCAAGG
GCGAGGAGCTGTTCACCGGGGTGGTGCCCATCCTGGTCGAGCTGGACGGCGGCGTAAACGGCCACAAGTT
CAGCGTGCGCGGCGAGGGCGAGGGCGATGCCACCAACGGCAAGCTGACCCTGAAGTTCATCTGCACCACC
GGCAAGCTGCCCGTGCCCTGGCCCACCCTCGTGACCACCCTGACCTACGGCGTGCAGTGCTTCAGCCGCT
ACCCCGACCACATGAAGCAGCACGACTTCTTCAAGTCCGCCATGCCCGAAGGCTACGTCCAGGAGCGCAC
CATCAGCTTCAAGGACGACGGCACCTACAAGACCCGCGCCGAGGTGAAGTTCGAGGGCGACACCCTGGTG
AACCGCATCGAGCTGAAGGGCATCGACTTCAAGGAGGACGGCAACATCCTGGGGCACAAGCTGGAGTACA
ACTTTCCGCCGCCCAACTCTACTGATCCAGAAGGTGCATACGAAACCGTGAAGAAGGAGTACAAACGTAA
ATGGAATATTGTATGGCTCAAACCACTGGGATTCAACAATACGTATACGCTTGGGGTTAAAGACGAACTG
GCGAAACAGTATAACCTTAAAACCTTCAGTGACTTAGCGAAAATCTCGGATAAGCTGATTCTGGGTGCAA
CGATGTTCTTTTTAGAAAATCCCGATGGTTACCCAGGCCTGCAAAAACTGTACAATTTCAAATTCAAGCA
CACCAAAAGCATGGACATGGGTATTCGCTATACCGCCATTGATAATAACGAAGTTCAGGTAATTGATGCC
TGGGCCACTGATGGCTTGCTGGTGAGCCACAAATTAAAAATTCTGGAGGATGATAAAGCGTTCTTCCCGC
CGTATTATGCTGCCCCCATCATCCGTCAGGATGTCTTAGATAAGCATCCTGAACTGAAGGACGTGCTGAA
CAAACTCGCGAATCAAATTTCACTGGAAGAAATGCAGAAACTGAATTACAAGGTGGACGGTGAGGGTCAG
GACCCAGCGAAAGTAGCTAAGGAGTTTTTGAAAGAGAAAGGTTTAATTACGCGTGAACAAAAACTCATCT
CAGAAGAGGATCTGAATGCTGTGGGCCAGGACACGCAGGAGGTCATCGTGGTGCCACACTCCTTGCCCTT
TAAGGTGGTGGTGATCTCAGCCATCCTGGCCCTGGTGGTGCTCACCATCATCTCCCTTATCATCCTCATC
AAATACTTGCAGAAGAGGCGGGAAAGGCGACGCCAGGAGAACGCTAACTCCTTTTGCTATGAAAATGAGG
TAGCCCTGTAGGCGGCCTATCGATAATCAACCTCTGGATTACAAAATTTGTGAAAGATTGACTGGTATTC
TTAACTATGTTGCTCCTTTTACGCTATGTGGATACGCTGCTTTAATGCCTTTGTATCATGCTATTGCTTC
CCGTATGGCTTTCATTTTCTCCTCCTTGTATAAATCCTGGTTGCTGTCTCTTTATGAGGAGTTGTGGCCC
GTTGTCAGGCAACGTGGCGTGGTGTGCACTGTGTTTGCTGACGCAACCCCCACTGGTTGGGGCATTGCCA
CCACCTGTCAGCTCCTTTCCGGGACTTTCGCTTTCCCCCTCCCTATTGCCACGGCGGAACTCATCGCCGC
CTGCCTTGCCCGCTGCTGGACAGGGGCTCGGCTGTTGGGCACTGACAATTCCGTGGTGTTGTCGGGGAAA
TCATCGTCCTTTCCTTGGCTGCTCGCCTGTGTTGCCACCTGGATTCTGCGCGGGACGTCCTTCTGCTACG
TCCCTTCGGCCCTCAATCCAGCGGACCTTCCTTCCCGCGGCCTGCTGCCGGCTCTGCGGCCTCTTCCGCG
TCTTCGCCTTCGCCCTCAGACGAGTCGGATCTCCCTTTGGGCCGCCTCCCCGCATCGATACCGTCGACCT
CGACCCGGGCGGCCGCTTCGAGCAGACATGATAAGATACATTGATGAGTTTGGACAAACCACAACTAGAA
TGCAGTGAAAAAAATGCTTTATTTGTGAAATTTGTGATGCTATTGCTTTATTTGTAACCATTATAAGCTG
CAATAAACAAGTTAACAACAACAATTGCATTCATTTTATGTTTCAGGTTCAGGGGGAGATGTGGGAGGTT
TTTTAAAGCAAGTAAAACCTCTACAAATGTGGTAAAATCGATAAGGATCTTCCTAGAGCATGGCTACGTA
GATAAGTAGCATGGCGGGTTAATCATTAACTACAAGGAACCCCTAGTGATGGAGTTGGCCACTCCCTCTC
TGCGCGCTCGCTCGCTCACTGAGGCCGGGCGACCAAAGGTCGCCCGACGCCCGGGCTTTGCCCGGGCGGC
CTCAGTGAGCGAGCGAGCGCGCAGCTGCATTAATGAATCGGCCAACGCGCGGGGAGAGGCGGTTTGCGTA
TTGGGCGCTCTTCCGCTTCCTCGCTCACTGACTCGCTGCGCTCGGTCGTTCGGCTGCGGCGAGCGGTATC
AGCTCACTCAAAGGCGGTAATACGGTTATCCACAGAATCAGGGGATAACGCAGGAAAGAACATGTGAGCA
AAAGGCCAGCAAAAGGCCAGGAACCGTAAAAAGGCCGCGTTGCTGGCGTTTTTCCATAGGCTCCGCCCCC
CTGACGAGCATCACAAAAATCGACGCTCAAGTCAGAGGTGGCGAAACCCGACAGGACTATAAAGATACCA
GGCGTTTCCCCCTGGAAGCTCCCTCGTGCGCTCTCCTGTTCCGACCCTGCCGCTTACCGGATACCTGTCC
GCCTTTCTCCCTTCGGGAAGCGTGGCGCTTTCTCATAGCTCACGCTGTAGGTATCTCAGTTCGGTGTAGG
TCGTTCGCTCCAAGCTGGGCTGTGTGCACGAACCCCCCGTTCAGCCCGACCGCTGCGCCTTATCCGGTAA
CTATCGTCTTGAGTCCAACCCGGTAAGACACGACTTATCGCCACTGGCAGCAGCCACTGGTAACAGGATT
AGCAGAGCGAGGTATGTAGGCGGTGCTACAGAGTTCTTGAAGTGGTGGCCTAACTACGGCTACACTAGAA
GAACAGTATTTGGTATCTGCGCTCTGCTGAAGCCAGTTACCTTCGGAAAAAGAGTTGGTAGCTCTTGATC
CGGCAAACAAACCACCGCTGGTAGCGGTGGTTTTTTTGTTTGCAAGCAGCAGATTACGCGCAGAAAAAAA
GGATCTCAAGAAGATCCTTTGATCTTTTCTACGGGGTCTGACGCTCAGTGGAACGAAAACTCACGTTAAG
GGATTTTGGTCATGAGATTATCAAAAAGGATCTTCACCTAGATCCTTTTAAATTAAAAATGAAGTTTTAA
ATCAATCTAAAGTATATATGAGTAAACTTGGTCTGACAGTTACCAATGCTTAATCAGTGAGGCACCTATC
TCAGCGATCTGTCTATTTCGTTCATCCATAGTTGCCTGACTCCCCGTCGTGTAGATAACTACGATACGGG
AGGGCTTACCATCTGGCCCCAGTGCTGCAATGATACCGCGAGACCCACGCTCACCGGCTCCAGATTTATC
AGCAATAAACCAGCCAGCCGGAAGGGCCGAGCGCAGAAGTGGTCCTGCAACTTTATCCGCCTCCATCCAG
TCTATTAATTGTTGCCGGGAAGCTAGAGTAAGTAGTTCGCCAGTTAATAGTTTGCGCAACGTTGTTGCCA
TTGCTACAGGCATCGTGGTGTCACGCTCGTCGTTTGGTATGGCTTCATTCAGCTCCGGTTCCCAACGATC
AAGGCGAGTTACATGATCCCCCATGTTGTGCAAAAAAGCGGTTAGCTCCTTCGGTCCTCCGATCGTTGTC
AGAAGTAAGTTGGCCGCAGTGTTATCACTCATGGTTATGGCAGCACTGCATAATTCTCTTACTGTCATGC
CATCCGTAAGATGCTTTTCTGTGACTGGTGAGTACTCAACCAAGTCATTCTGAGAATAGTGTATGCGGCG
ACCGAGTTGCTCTTGCCCGGCGTCAATACGGGATAATACCGCGCCACATAGCAGAACTTTAAAAGTGCTC
ATCATTGGAAAACGTTCTTCGGGGCGAAAACTCTCAAGGATCTTACCGCTGTTGAGATCCAGTTCGATGT
AACCCACTCGTGCACCCAACTGATCTTCAGCATCTTTTACTTTCACCAGCGTTTCTGGGTGAGCAAAAAC
AGGAAGGCAAAATGCCGCAAAAAAGGGAATAAGGGCGACACGGAAATGTTGAATACTCATACTCTTCCTT
TTTCAATATTATTGAAGCATTTATCAGGGTTATTGTCTCATGAGCGGATACATATTTGAATGTATTTAGA
AAAATAAACAAATAGGGGTTCCGCGCACATTTCCCCGAAAAGTGCCACCTAAATTGTAAGCGTTAATATT
TTGTTAAAATTCGCGTTAAATTTTTGTTAAATCAGCTCATTTTTTAACCAATAGGCCGAAATCGGCAAAA
TCCCTTATAAATCAAAAGAATAGACCGAGATAGGGT
[37 nt withheld, positions 5077-5113]
AAAGAACGTGGACTCCAACGTCAAAGG
[49 nt withheld, positions 5141-5189]
T
[91 nt withheld, positions 5191-5281]
G
[124 nt withheld, positions 5283-5406]
CCCATTCGCCATTCAGGCTGCGCAACTGTTGGGAAGGGCGATCGGTGCGGGCCTCTTCGCTATTACGCCA
GCTGCGCGCTCGCTCGCTCACTGAGGCCGCCCGGGCAAAGCCCGGGCGTCGGGCGACCTTTGGTCGCCCG
GCCTCAGTGAGCGAGCGAGCGCGCAGAGAGGGAGTGGCCAACTCCATCACTAGGGGTTCCTTGTAGTTAA
TGATTAACCCGCCATGCTACTTATCTACGTAGCCATGCTCTAGGAAGATCTCTGCAGAGGGCCCTGCGTA
TGAGTGCAAGTGGGTTTTAGGACCAGGATGAGGCGGGGTGGGGGTGCCTACCTGACGACCGACCCCGACC
CACTGGACAAGCACCCAACCCCCATTCCCCAAATTGCGCATCCCCTATCAGAGAGGGGGAGGGGAAACAG
GATGCGGCGAGGCGCGTGCGCACTGCCAGCTTCAGCACCGCGGACAGTGCCTTCGCCCCCGCCTGGCGGC
GCGCGCCACCGCCGCCTCAGCACTGAAGGCGCGCTGACGTCACTCGCCGGTCCCCCGCAAACTCCCCTTC
CCGGCCACCTTGGTCGCGTCCGCGCCGCCGCCGGCCCAGCCGGACCGCACCACGCGAGGCGCGAGATAGG
GGGGCACGGGCGCGACCATCTGCGCTGCGGCGCCGGCGACTCAGCGCTGCCTCAGTCTGCGGTGGGCAGC
GGAGGAGTCGTGTCGTGCCTGAGAGCGCAG
